Addgene plasmid #54112: mEmerald-H2B-C-10
Purpose: Localization: Nucleus/Histones, Excitation: 487, Emission: 509
Depositing lab: Michael Davidson. Depositing organization: Florida State University, Tallahassee. Publication: Noninvasive imaging beyond the diffraction limit of 3D dynamics in thickly fluorescent specimens. Gao L, Shao L, Higgins CD, Poulton JS, Peifer M, Davidson MW, Wu X, Goldstein B, Betzig E. Cell. 2012 Dec 7;151(6):1370-85. doi: 10.1016/j.cell.2012.10.008. PubMed 23217717.
Backbone
  Vector backbone: mEmerald-C1
  Backbone size w/o insert (bp): 4750
  Vector type: Mammalian Expression
  Selectable markers: Neomycin (select with G418)
Growth in bacteria
  Bacterial resistance: Kanamycin, 50 μg/mL
  Growth temperature: 37°C
  Growth strain: DH5alpha
  Copy number: High Copy
Gene/Insert
  Gene/Insert name: H2B (alt names: Human Histone H2B; NM_021058.3)
  Species: H. sapiens (human)
  Mutation: D26G and V119I in H2B
  Entrez Gene: H2BC11 (a.k.a. H2B/r, H2BFR, H2BJ, HIST1H2BJ)
  Promoter: CMV
  Tag / fusion protein: mEmerald (N terminal on backbone)
  Cloning method: Unknown
  Sequencing primers: 5′ CMV-F; 3′ SV40pA-R
Terms and licenses: Academic/Nonprofit Terms; Industry Terms
Depositor comments: Human Histone H2B. Excitation = 487; Emission = 509. Localization data: Nucleus/Histones
How to cite: mEmerald-H2B-C-10 was a gift from Michael Davidson (Addgene plasmid # 54112 ; http://n2t.net/addgene:54112 ; RRID:Addgene_54112)
