[The description below was written by a language model from this plasmid's Addgene catalogue record.]
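Description:
mEmerald-H2B-C-10 is a mammalian expression plasmid built on the mEmerald-C1 backbone (about 4.75 kb without the insert), designed to label chromatin in living or fixed cells with a green fluorescent histone fusion. It is maintained in E. coli as a high-copy plasmid under kanamycin selection. The backbone also provides a neomycin resistance marker, so transfected mammalian cells can be selected with G418 to establish stable lines. The record gives no feature table, so the replication origins and the exact arrangement of the resistance cassette are not stated.

The payload is human histone H2B (the H2BC11/HIST1H2BJ gene), expressed from the strong constitutive CMV promoter. The backbone places mEmerald at the N-terminus of H2B, which matches the "C" designation in the name; the "10" probably refers to the length of the linker between the two proteins, although the record does not say so. The use of an SV40 polyA reverse sequencing primer implies an SV40 polyadenylation signal downstream of the insert. The H2B coding sequence carries two recorded amino-acid substitutions relative to the reference, D26G and V119I. The cloning method is not recorded.

mEmerald is a bright monomeric GFP derivative, listed here with excitation at 487 nm and emission at 509 nm. Because H2B is a core nucleosome component, the fusion is incorporated into chromatin and marks the nucleus and condensed chromosomes. The construct therefore serves as a nuclear/histone localization marker for fluorescence microscopy, and the associated publication concerns high-resolution three-dimensional imaging of dynamics in thick fluorescent specimens.
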