>Addgene plasmid #54112 | mEmerald-H2B-C-10 | depositor partial sequence | sequence record 84283 | insert sequence
ACGTCGATCCGCTAGCGCTACCGGTCGCCACCATGGTGAGCAAGGGCGAGGAGCTGTTCACCGGGGTGGT
GCCCATCCTGGTCGAGCTGGACGGCGACGTAAACGGCCACAAGTTCAGCGTGTCCGGCGAGGGCGAGGGC
GATGCCACCTACGGCAAGCTGACCCTGAAGTTCATCTGCACCACCGGCAAGCTGCCCGTGCCCTGGCCCA
CCCTCGTGACCACCTTGACCTACGGCGTGCAGTGCTTCGCCCGCTACCCCGACCACATGAAGCAGCACGA
CTTCTTCAAGTCCGCCATGCCCGAAGGCTACGTCCAGGAGCGCACCATCTTCTTCAAGGACGACGGCAAC
TACAAGACCCGCGCCGAGGTGAAGTTCGAGGGCGACACCCTGGTGAACCGCATCGAGCTGAAGGGCATCG
ACTTCAAGGAGGACGGCAACATCCTGGGGCACAAGCTGGAGTACAACTACAACAGCCACAAGGTCTATAT
CACCGCCGACAAGCAGAAGAACGGCATCAAGGTGAACTTCAAGACCCGCCACAACATCGAGGACGGCAGC
GTGCAGCTCGCCGACCACTACCAGCAGAACACCCCCATCGGCGACGGCCCCGTGCTGCTGCCCGACAACC
ACTACCTGAGCACCCAGTCCAAGCTGAGCAAAGACCCCAACGAGAAGCGCGATCACATGGTCCTGCTGGA
GTTCGTGACCGCCGCCGGGATCACTCTCGGCATGGACGAGCTGTACAAGTCCGGACTCAGATCTGGAGGC
TCCGGAGGCCCAGAGCCAGCGAAGTCTGCTCCCGCCCCGAAAAAGGGCTCCAAGAAGGCGGTGACTAAGG
CGCAGAAGAAAGGCGGCAAGAAGCGCAAGCGCAGCCGCAAGGAGAGCTATTCCATCTATGTGTACAAGGT
TCTGAAGCAGGTCCACCCTGACACCGGCATTTCGTCCAAGGCCATGGGCATCATGAATTCGTTTGTGAAC
GACATTTTCGAGCGCATCGCAGGTGAGGCTTCCCGCCTGGCGCATTACAACAAGCGCTCGACCATCACCT
CCAGGGAGATCCAGACGGCCGTGCGCCTGCTGCTGCCTGGGGAGTTGGCCAAGCACGCCGTGTCCGAGGG
TACTAAGGCCATCACCAAGTACACCAGCGCTAAGTAAGGATCCACCGGATCTAGATAACTGATCATAATC
AGCCATACCACATTT
