>Addgene plasmid #54112 | mEmerald-H2B-C-10 | addgene partial sequence | sequence record 88972 | EGFP-C 5'-CATGGTCCTGCTGGAGTTCGTG-3'
TCGGCATGGACGAGCTGTACAAGTCCGGACTCAGATCTGGAGGCTCCGGAGGCCCAGAGCCAGCGAAGTC
TGCTCCCGCCCCGAAAAAGGGCTCCAAGAAGGCGGTGACTAAGGCGCAGAAGAAAGGCGGCAAGAAGCGC
AAGCGCAGCCGCAAGGAGAGCTATTCCATCTATGTGTACAAGGTTCTGAAGCAGGTCCACCCTGACACCG
GCATTTCGTCCAAGGCCATGGGCATCATGAATTCGTTTGTGAACGACATTTTCGAGCGCATCGCAGGTGA
GGCTTCCCGCCTGGCGCATTACAACAAGCGCTCGACCATCACCTCCAGGGAGATCCAGACGGCCGTGCGC
CTGCTGCTGCCTGGGGAGTTGGCCAAGCACGCCGTGTCCGAGGGTACTAAGGCCATCACCAAGTACACCA
GCGCTAAGTAAGGATCCACCGGATCTAGATAACTGATCATAATCAGCCATACCACATTTGTAGAGGTTTT
ACTTGCTTTAAAAAACCTCCCACACCTCCCCCTGAACCTGAAACATAAAATGAATGCAATTGTTGTTGTT
AACTTGTTTATTGCAGCTTATAATGGTTACAAATAAAGCAATAGCATCACAAATTTCACAAATAAAGCAT
TTTTTTCACTGCATTCTAGTTGTGGTTTGTCCAAACTCATCAATGTATCTTAACGCGTAAATTGTAAGCG
TTAATATTTTGTTAAAATTCGCGTTAAATTTTTGTTAAATCAGCTCATTTTTTAACCAATAGGCCGAAAT
CGGCAAAATCCCTTATAAATCAAAAGAATAGACCGAGATAGGGTTGAGTGTTGTTCCAGTTTGGAACAAG
AGTCCACTATTAAAGAACGTGGACTCCAACGTCAAAGGGCGAAA
